Addgene plasmid #133564: pHD-SPARC2-S-LexA::p65
Purpose: Swap out effector and terminator to generate SPARC2-S CRISPR-donor vector for CRISPR-HDR genomic insertion near the attP40 locus
Depositing lab: Tom Clandinin. Depositing organization: Stanford University. Publication: SPARC enables genetic manipulation of precise proportions of cells. Isaacman-Beck J, Paik KC, Wienecke CFR, Yang HH, Fisher YE, Wang IE, Ishida IG, Maimon G, Wilson RI, Clandinin TR. Nat Neurosci. 2020 Sep;23(9):1168-1175. doi: 10.1038/s41593-020-0668-9. Epub 2020 Jul 20. PubMed 32690967.
Backbone
  Vector backbone: pHD-3XP3-DsRed-DattP-CRISPR-donor-attP40
  Backbone manufacturer: Isaacman-Beck et al., 2019
  Backbone size w/o insert (bp): 8307
  Total vector size (bp): 10007
  Vector type: Insect Expression, CRISPR
Growth in bacteria
  Bacterial resistance: Ampicillin, 100 μg/mL
  Growth temperature: 37°C
  Growth strain: DH5alpha
  Copy number: High Copy
Gene/Insert
  Gene/Insert name: LexA::p65
  Promoter: 20X UAS
  Cloning method: Gibson Cloning
  Sequencing primers: 5′ ACGACTACCTGGCCGTTCCT; 3′ AGCGACCACCCGATCCAGC
Terms and licenses: Academic/Nonprofit Terms; Industry Terms: Not Available to Industry
Depositor comments: Please visit https://www.biorxiv.org/content/10.1101/788679v1 for bioRxiv preprint.
How to cite: pHD-SPARC2-S-LexA::p65 was a gift from Tom Clandinin (Addgene plasmid # 133564 ; http://n2t.net/addgene:133564 ; RRID:Addgene_133564)
