[The description below was written by a language model from this plasmid's Addgene catalogue record and pLannotate feature annotations shown in this document.]
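Description:
pHD-SPARC2-S-LexA::p65 is a roughly 10 kb Drosophila CRISPR homology-directed repair donor plasmid built on the pHD-3XP3-DsRed-DattP-CRISPR-donor-attP40 backbone. It is designed to insert a SPARC2-S cassette into the fly genome near the attP40 locus. It is maintained in E. coli through a high-copy ColE1/pUC origin and an ampicillin resistance gene. The two annotated sequence records (depositor and NGS) show the same features in the same order, differing only in their start coordinate. The unannotated stretches on either side of the cargo presumably hold the homology arms, but the feature tables do not label them.

The payload begins with four tandem 5X UAS blocks (20X UAS) placed upstream of a Drosophila hsp70 basal promoter, so transcription depends on Gal4. Between the promoter and the effector lies a stop module containing SV40 intron and small t/large T-derived sequence, an SV40 polyadenylation signal and two HDV ribozymes. Two φC31 attP fragments are arranged around the SV40 terminator portion of this module, and a φC31 attB site sits immediately before the coding sequence. The layout suggests that φC31 integrase recombination between attB and one of the competing attP sites determines whether the stop module is removed. This fits the SPARC approach of expressing an effector in a defined proportion of Gal4-positive cells, although the record does not explain what the "S" variant denotes.

The effector is LexA fused to the human RELA/p65 activation domain, a transactivator that drives LexAop-controlled transgenes. Downstream, a loxP-flanked DsRed-Express marker with an hsp70 minimal promoter and SV40 poly(A) (3XP3-driven, according to the backbone name) allows transformants to be screened and the marker later excised with Cre. The plasmid is also intended as a template in which the effector and terminator are swapped to generate new SPARC2-S donors.
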