Features (pLannotate 1.2.2; 38 found; start..end, strand, type, name):
    862..958     -  promoter       AmpR promoter (fragment): bla
    988..1012    -  CDS            KanR (fragment): aminoglycoside phosphotransferase; aph(3')-Ia; confers resistance to kanamycin
   1041..1156    +  ncRNA          5S rRNA: Accession: RF00001 - 5S ribosomal RNA
   1160..1200    +  terminator     rrnB T1 terminator (fragment): transcription terminator T1 from the E. coli rrnB gene
   1231..1254    +  CDS            bla(M) (fragment): β-lactamase lacking the signal sequence; bla(M); allows cytosolic expression of β-lactamase
   2328..2349    -  misc_feature   MCS (fragment): pUC18/19 multiple cloning site
   2348..2442    +  protein_bind   5X UAS: five tandem copies of the "ScaI site" 17-mer CGGAGTACTGTCCTCCG, an upstream activating sequence (UAS) that efficiently binds yeast Gal4 (Webster et al., 1988; Pfeiffer et al., 2010) GAL4
   2476..2570    +  protein_bind   5X UAS: five tandem copies of the "ScaI site" 17-mer CGGAGTACTGTCCTCCG, an upstream activating sequence (UAS) that efficiently binds yeast Gal4 (Webster et al., 1988; Pfeiffer et al., 2010) GAL4
   2604..2698    +  protein_bind   5X UAS: five tandem copies of the "ScaI site" 17-mer CGGAGTACTGTCCTCCG, an upstream activating sequence (UAS) that efficiently binds yeast Gal4 (Webster et al., 1988; Pfeiffer et al., 2010) GAL4
   2717..2733    -  misc_feature   MCS (fragment): pUC18/19 multiple cloning site
   2732..2826    +  protein_bind   5X UAS: five tandem copies of the "ScaI site" 17-mer CGGAGTACTGTCCTCCG, an upstream activating sequence (UAS) that efficiently binds yeast Gal4 (Webster et al., 1988; Pfeiffer et al., 2010) GAL4
   2851..3089    +  promoter       hsp70 promoter: Drosophila melanogaster hsp70Bb promoter
   3112..3133    +  intron         large T intron (fragment): SV40 (simian virus 40) large T antigen intron
   3161..3194    +  protein_bind   phage φC31 attP (fragment): attachment site of phage φC31 phage φC31 integrase
   3216..3293    +  CDS            ST_SV40 (fragment): Experimental evidence at protein level: Swiss-Prot protein existence level 1. Promotes efficient viral genome replication by accelerating both G1 and S phase progression of the cell cycle. Inhibits host PP2A by binding to the A subunit, thereby displacing lower affinity regulatory B subunit. Inactivation of PP2A in turn results in the transactivation of cyclin A and cyclin D1 promoters. Late during the infection cycle, ST may induce dephosphorylation of host eIF4E-binding protein EIF4EBP1 leading to the inhibition of cap-dependent translation. May establish and maintain high levels of viral ge
   3298..3363    +  intron         small t intron: SV40 (simian virus 40) small t antigen intron
   3493..3513    +  CDS            SV40 NLS: nuclear localization signal of SV40 (simian virus 40) large T antigen
   3520..3654    +  CDS            LT_POVHA (fragment): Protein inferred from homology: Swiss-Prot protein existence level 3. Isoform large T antigen is a key early protein essential for both driving viral replication and inducing cellular transformation. Plays a role in viral genome replication by driving entry of quiescent cells into the cell cycle and by autoregulating the synthesis of viral early mRNA. Displays highly oncogenic activities by corrupting the host cellular checkpoint mechanisms that guard cell division and the transcription, replication, and repair of DNA. Participates in the modulation of cellular gene expression preceeding viral
   3679..3762    +  CDS            large T antigen (fragment): large T antigen from SV40 (simian virus 40)
   3785..3919    +  polyA_signal   SV40 poly(A) signal: SV40 polyadenylation signal
   3931..3990    +  protein_bind   phage φC31 attP (fragment): attachment site of phage φC31 phage φC31 integrase
   3988..4079    +  ncRNA          HDV ribozyme: Accession: RF00094 - Hepatitis delta virus ribozyme
   4225..4316    +  ncRNA          HDV ribozyme: Accession: RF00094 - Hepatitis delta virus ribozyme
   4322..4391    +  protein_bind   attB: attB site for the φC31 integrase (Groth et al., 2000) phage φC31 integrase
   4398..5003    +  CDS            lexA: LEXA_ECOLI - Also known as exrA, spr, tsl, umuA. Experimental evidence at protein level: Swiss-Prot protein existence level 1. Represses a number of genes involved in the response to DNA damage (SOS response), including recA and lexA. Binds to the 16 bp palindromic sequence 5'-CTGTATATATATACAG-3'. In the presence of single- stranded DNA, RecA interacts with LexA causing an autocatalytic cleavage which disrupts the DNA-binding part of LexA, leading to derepression of the SOS regulon and eventually DNA repair. Implicated in hydroxy radical-mediated cell death induced by hydroxyurea treatment (Pu
   5007..5819    +  CDS            RELA (fragment): TF65_HUMAN - Also known as NFKB3. Experimental evidence at protein level: Swiss-Prot protein existence level 1. NF-kappa-B is a pleiotropic transcription factor present in almost all cell types and is the endpoint of a series of signal transduction events that are initiated by a vast array of stimuli related to many biological processes such as inflammation, immunity, differentiation, cell growth, tumorigenesis and apoptosis. NF-kappa-B is a homo- or heterodimeric complex formed by the Rel-like domain- containing proteins RELA/p65, RELB, NFKB1/p105, NFKB1/p50, REL and NFKB2/p52. The heterodime
   5830..5851    +  misc_feature   MCS (fragment): pBluescript multiple cloning site
   6123..6156    -  protein_bind   loxP: Cre-mediated recombination occurs in the 8-bp core sequence (GCATACAT). Cre recombinase
   6244..6366    +  promoter       hsp70 promoter (fragment): Drosophila melanogaster hsp70Bb promoter
   6388..7062    +  CDS            DsRed-Express: DsRed-Express is a basic (constitutively fluorescent) orange fluorescent protein published in 2002, derived from Discosoma sp.. It is reported to be a rapidly-maturing tetramer with low acid sensitivity.
   7080..7163    +  CDS            large T antigen (fragment): large T antigen from SV40 (simian virus 40)
   7186..7307    +  polyA_signal   SV40 poly(A) signal: SV40 polyadenylation signal
   7314..7347    -  protein_bind   loxP: Cre-mediated recombination occurs in the 8-bp core sequence (GCATACAT). Cre recombinase
   8515..8539    -  CDS            bla(M) (fragment): β-lactamase lacking the signal sequence; bla(M); allows cytosolic expression of β-lactamase
   9006..9025    +  CDS            lacZα (fragment): LacZα fragment of β-galactosidase; lacZ fragment
   9050..9067    -  terminator     rrnB T2 terminator (fragment): transcription terminator T2 from the E. coli rrnB gene
   9292..9880    -  rep_origin     ori: high-copy-number ColE1/pMB1/pBR322/pUC origin of replication
  10004..859     -  CDS            AmpR (across the origin): β-lactamase; bla; confers resistance to ampicillin, carbenicillin, and related antibiotics
>Addgene plasmid #133564 | pHD-SPARC2-S-LexA::p65 | depositor full sequence | sequence record 256624 | pHD-SPARC2-S-LexA::p65 sequence 10005 bps
ACCAATGCTTAATCAGTGAGGCACCTATCTCAGCGATCTGTCTATTTCGTTCATCCATAGTTGCCTGACT
CCCCGTCGTGTAGATAACTACGATACGGGAGGGCTTACCATCTGGCCCCAGCGCTGCGATGATACCGCGA
GAACCACGCTCACCGGCTCCGGATTTATCAGCAATAAACCAGCCAGCCGGAAGGGCCGAGCGCAGAAGTG
GTCCTGCAACTTTATCCGCCTCCATCCAGTCTATTAATTGTTGCCGGGAAGCTAGAGTAAGTAGTTCGCC
AGTTAATAGTTTGCGCAACGTTGTTGCCATCGCTACAGGCATCGTGGTGTCACGCTCGTCGTTTGGTATG
GCTTCATTCAGCTCCGGTTCCCAACGATCAAGGCGAGTTACATGATCCCCCATGTTGTGCAAAAAAGCGG
TTAGCTCCTTCGGTCCTCCGATCGTTGTCAGAAGTAAGTTGGCCGCAGTGTTATCACTCATGGTTATGGC
AGCACTGCATAATTCTCTTACTGTCATGCCATCCGTAAGATGCTTTTCTGTGACTGGTGAGTACTCAACC
AAGTCATTCTGAGAATAGTGTATGCGGCGACCGAGTTGCTCTTGCCCGGCGTCAATACGGGATAATACCG
CGCCACATAGCAGAACTTTAAAAGTGCTCATCATTGGAAAACGTTCTTCGGGGCGAAAACTCTCAAGGAT
CTTACCGCTGTTGAGATCCAGTTCGATGTAACCCACTCGTGCACCCAACTGATCTTCAGCATCTTTTACT
TTCACCAGCGTTTCTGGGTGAGCAAAAACAGGAAGGCAAAATGCCGCAAAAAAGGGAATAAGGGCGACAC
GGAAATGTTGAATACTCATATTCTTCCTTTTTCAATATTATTGAAGCATTTATCAGGGTTATTGTCTCAT
GAGCGGATACATATTTGAATGTATTTAGAAAAATAAACAAATAGGGGTCAGTGTTACAACCAATTAACCA
ATTCTGAACATTATCGCGAGCCCATTTATACCTGAATATGGCTCATAACACCCCTTGTTTGCCTGGCGGC
AGTAGCGCGGTGGTCCCACCTGACCCCATGCCGAACTCAGAAGTGAAACGCCGTAGCGCCGATGGTAGTG
TGGGGACTCCCCATGCGAGAGTAGGGAACTGCCAGGCATCAAATAAAACGAAAGGCTCAGTCGAAAGACT
GGGCCTTTCGCCCGGGCTAATTATGGGGTGTCGCCCTTCGCACAGAAAAGCATCTTACGGATGGTGTTTG
CCAAAAGTGCTGGAGATGTTTTAGATATAGATGGTTTATTTTAAGAAATGGATGTATATAATTGAGCTAC
TGCATCACGGGTTTCTGTTTAACAGTAACAGTGAAAAGTGCTCAATGATACATATATTACAAATAATAAC
TTTTGGTTTTTAAAGTAGATTTATATAATATAATCATAATTCTTAATGGGAATCCATGTTACGACCAAAT
TAGCCGTGGCCTTTCAAGTGGCTGCCACTTATATTTTACAACTCGCACACAGTGGCTCACACCCTCGTAA
ACAAAATAATGCTATTAAATCAAATTGAACATGTGAATTCTCTCAAGAAGACGCCACTTTTTTTTGGGGG
GCCAGCTGCAACTGCCACCAATGTTTACTTTTATCTTTAATGGGCACATGCCTTACATATACGAATTTTA
CACGATTTTTCAAGTGGCGGTCGAGAGTGGGGTGATAATTAATTAAGGTTGCCTTTAGATAAAGTATTAT
AGAGTTTCAAAAAAATGAAACTTAAGAATGGAATAGCTGCATTCCATTCTATGTAGATTTCCCTTCAAAA
TTATTAAAATCCGTTGACCTTTGTTCATTTAGCAATTAGAATTCGTCTATGAATAACAAATTAAATTGCG
TTGCGGGCAAATTGCTTTAGGCCATTTGAAGTGCAACTTTATATCTCAGGGCCAACTTCTCGGCGCGACA
ACAATAAAAACATATACATAGATACACATATCAGATGCAATGCAATCACCACAGCGTGACGTCATTAGTC
TAGGCTTGAAAATACACGGCAAACTTGTTTATAACTCTACGCTGATTACATAAGCCGCAAACACGACGAA
AAAACATTTGTTTTGGTTTCAAATCCATGAATGACTTTCATTAAGTGCAGCTGTAAGCTGAGCTTTGCCA
TGCGCTGACCCATATTTTCAGCCTCTCGTTCTCTCTGTTTCGCAGATACTGTGAATATTAGTAAAACGAT
CCATAGGGGCTGTAGTTTATAATCATAATCAAATAGGCATAAACAACCACCAGCGCGGCCGCGGACATAT
GGGATCCAGTGCACCGTAAGCTTGCATGCCTGCAGGTCGGAGTACTGTCCTCCGAGCGGAGTACTGTCCT
CCGAGCGGAGTACTGTCCTCCGAGCGGAGTACTGTCCTCCGAGCGGAGTACTGTCCTCCGAGCGGAGACT
CTAGCCCTAGGGCATGCCTGCAGGTCGGAGTACTGTCCTCCGAGCGGAGTACTGTCCTCCGAGCGGAGTA
CTGTCCTCCGAGCGGAGTACTGTCCTCCGAGCGGAGTACTGTCCTCCGAGCGGAGACTCTAGCGCTAGCG
CATGCCTGCAGGTCGGAGTACTGTCCTCCGAGCGGAGTACTGTCCTCCGAGCGGAGTACTGTCCTCCGAG
CGGAGTACTGTCCTCCGAGCGGAGTACTGTCCTCCGAGCGGAGACTCTAGCACTAGTGCATGCCTGCAGG
TCGGAGTACTGTCCTCCGAGCGGAGTACTGTCCTCCGAGCGGAGTACTGTCCTCCGAGCGGAGTACTGTC
CTCCGAGCGGAGTACTGTCCTCCGAGCGGAGACTCTAGCGACGTCGAGCGCCGGAGTATAAATAGAGGCG
CTTCGTCTACGGAGCGACAATTCAATTCAAACAAGCAAAGTGAACACGTCGCTAAGCGAAAGCTAAGCAA
ATAAACAAGCGCAGCTGAACAAGCTAAACAATCTGCAGTAAAGTGCAAGTTAAAGTGAATCAATTAAAAG
TAACCAGCAACCAAGTAAATCAACTGCAACTACTGAAATCTGCCAAGAAGTAATTATTGAATACAAGAAG
AGAACTCTGAATTAACGTAAGCTAGCTAGAGGATCTTTGTGAAGGAACCTTACGGTACCAATCAAAAGAT
CTACTCCAGTCCAACTGGGGTAACCTTTGAGTTCTCTCAGTTGGTAATACGTAAGCTAGCTAGAGGATCT
TTGTGAAGGAACCTTACTTGGTACCCTGTGGTGTGACATAATTGGACAAACTACCTACAGAGATTTAAAG
CTCTAAGGTAAATATAAAATTTTTAAGTGTATAATGTGTTAAACTACTGATTCTAATTGTTTGTGTATTT
TAGATTCCAACCTATGGAACTGATGAATGGGAGCAGTGGTGGAATGCCTTTAATGAGGAAAACCTGTTTT
GCTCAGAAGAAATGCCATCTAGTGATGATGAGGCTACTGCTGACTCTCAACATTCTACTCCTCCAAAAAA
GAAGAGAAAGGTAGAAGACCCCAAGGACTTTCCTTCAGAATTGCTAAGTTTTTTGAGTCATGCTGTGTTT
AGTAATAGAACTCTTGCTTGCTTTGCTATTTACACCACAAAGGAAAAAGCTGCACTGCTATACAAGAAAA
TTATGGAAAAATATTTGATGTATAGTGCCTTGACTAGAGATCATAATCAGCCATACCACATTTGTAGAGG
TTTTACTTGCTTTAAAAAACCTCCCACACCTCCCCCTGAACCTGAAACATAAAATGAATGCAATTGTTGT
TGTTAACTTGTTTATTGCAGCTTATAATGGTTACAAATAAAGCAATAGCATCACAAATTTCACAAATAAA
GCATTTTTTTCACTGCATTCTAGTTGTGGTTTGTCCAAACTCATCAATGTATCTTATCATGTCTGGATCG
ATCTGGCCGGCGGGAGTAGTGCCCCAACTGGGGTAACCTTTGAGTTCTCTCAGTTGGGGGCGTAGGGTCG
GGGTCGGCATGGCATCTCCACCTCCTCGCGGTCCGACCTGGGCATCCGAAGGAGGACGTCGTCCACTCGG
ATGGCTAAGGGAGAGCTCGGATCCGGGCAATACGAGGTACTGGCAGACACGCAGTGTCGAACAACACCTG
ACCTAACGGTAAGATGAGTAGATAACTCAACTACTTAAATCCTGGCCTGCTTGATATCTCGTAGCGTTCT
TAGAGATCGACGAACTGTTTCACGACCGGGTCGGCATGGCATCTCCACCTCCTCGCGGTCCGACCTGGGC
ATCCGAAGGAGGACGTCGTCCACTCGGATGGCTAAGGGAGAGCTCGGATCCCTCGAAGCCGCGGTGCGGG
TGCCAGGGCGTGCCCTTGGGCTCCCCGGGCGCGTACTCCACCTCACCCATCGTCGACATGAAGGCTCTCA
CGGCCCGACAACAGGAAGTTTTTGATTTGATACGGGATCATATATCCCAAACGGGTATGCCTCCGACCCG
CGCAGAGATAGCACAGCGACTGGGCTTTCGATCGCCTAACGCCGCGGAGGAGCACTTGAAGGCACTGGCC
CGCAAGGGTGTCATTGAAATCGTGTCCGGTGCGAGCCGCGGAATCCGGCTGTTGCAGGAGGAGGAAGAGG
GCCTGCCACTGGTGGGACGCGTGGCCGCTGGCGAGCCGCTGCTGGCCCAGCAACACATAGAGGGACACTA
TCAGGTGGACCCCTCCTTGTTTAAGCCAAATGCTGATTTCCTGTTGCGGGTGTCGGGAATGTCCATGAAG
GACATCGGTATTATGGATGGTGACCTCCTCGCCGTCCATAAGACACAGGATGTCAGGAACGGCCAGGTAG
TCGTTGCCAGGATAGACGATGAGGTCACTGTGAAACGTCTCAAGAAGCAAGGCAATAAGGTCGAGCTGCT
GCCGGAGAATAGCGAGTTCAAGCCGATCGTGGTGGATCTGCGACAGCAGTCCTTTACTATCGAGGGCTTG
GCCGTGGGTGTGATCCGCAACGGAGATTGGCTGGGATCCACGCCGATGGAGTTCCAGTACCTGCCCGATA
CGGATGACCGTCACCGTATCGAAGAAAAGCGGAAGCGAACCTATGAAACCTTCAAGTCCATCATGAAAAA
GTCCCCCTTCTCGGGCCCCACGGACCCGCGCCCCCCGCCCCGTCGTATTGCGGTTCCTTCGCGCAGCAGT
GCCAGCGTCCCCAAACCCGCACCGCAGCCCTACCCGTTCACTTCCTCCCTTAGCACGATTAACTATGATG
AGTTCCCCACGATGGTGTTCCCCAGTGGACAAATTTCCCAGGCATCGGCACTGGCTCCGGCCCCACCGCA
AGTCCTCCCCCAGGCGCCCGCTCCGGCACCGGCTCCCGCAATGGTGAGTGCTCTGGCCCAGGCCCCCGCT
CCAGTCCCCGTGCTGGCGCCTGGACCCCCACAGGCAGTTGCCCCTCCTGCTCCGAAACCAACGCAGGCGG
GCGAAGGAACCCTGAGCGAGGCCCTCTTGCAGCTTCAGTTCGATGACGAAGACTTGGGAGCCCTGCTGGG
TAACAGCACAGACCCTGCCGTATTCACCGATCTCGCATCCGTGGACAACAGCGAGTTTCAGCAGCTCTTG
AATCAGGGAATCCCGGTCGCACCTCATACCACAGAGCCCATGCTGATGGAATACCCGGAGGCTATCACGC
GACTGGTGACCGGCGCACAGCGACCACCCGATCCAGCCCCTGCCCCACTGGGTGCCCCGGGTTTGCCCAA
TGGCCTCCTCAGCGGCGATGAGGATTTCTCCAGCATCGCTGATATGGATTTCTCCGCTTTGCTGAGCCAG
ATAAGCTCCTAAGTTTAAACAAGCTTATCGATACCGTCGACTAAAGCCAAATAGAAAATTATTCAGTTCC
TGGCTTAAGTTTTTAAAAGTGATATTATTTATTTGGTTGTAACCAACCAAAAGAATGTAAATAACTAATA
CATAATTATGTTAGTTTTAAGTTAGCAACAAATTGATTTTAGCTATATTAGCTACTTGGTTAATAAATAG
AATATATTTATTTAAAGATAATTGCGTTTTTATTGTCAGGGAGTGAGTTTGCTTAAAAACTCGTTTAGAT
CCACTAGGTCGACTGAGGCACTGCCTCGAGAGATAACTTCGTATAATGTATGCTATACGAAGTTATCGTA
CGGGATCTAATTCAATTAGAGACTAATTCAATTAGAGCTAATTCAATTAGGATCCAAGCTTATCGATTTC
GAACCCTCGACCGCCGGAGTATAAATAGAGGCGCTTCGTCTACGGAGCGACAATTCAATTCAAACAAGCA
AAGTGAACACGTCGCTAAGCGAAAGCTAAGCAAATAAACAAGCGCAGCTGAACAAGCTAAACAATCGGCT
CGAAGCCGGTCGCCACCATGGCCTCCTCCGAGGACGTCATCAAGGAGTTCATGCGCTTCAAGGTGCGCAT
GGAGGGCTCCGTGAACGGCCACGAGTTCGAGATCGAGGGCGAGGGCGAGGGCCGCCCCTACGAGGGCACC
CAGACCGCCAAGCTGAAGGTGACCAAGGGCGGCCCCCTGCCCTTCGCCTGGGACATCCTGTCCCCCCAGT
TCCAGTACGGCTCCAAGGTGTACGTGAAGCACCCCGCCGACATCCCCGACTACAAGAAGCTGTCCTTCCC
CGAGGGCTTCAAGTGGGAGCGCGTGATGAACTTCGAGGACGGCGGCGTGGTGACCGTGACCCAGGACTCC
TCCCTCCAGGACGGCTCCTTCATCTACAAGGTGAAGTTCATCGGCGTGAACTTCCCCTCCGACGGCCCCG
TAATGCAGAAGAAGACTATGGGCTGGGAGGCGTCCACCGAGCGCCTGTACCCCCGCGACGGCGTGCTGAA
GGGCGAGATCCACAAGGCCCTGAAGCTGAAGGACGGCGGCCACTACCTGGTGGAGTTCAAGTCCATCTAC
ATGGCCAAGAAGCCCGTGCAGCTGCCCGGCTACTACTACGTGGACTCCAAGCTGGACATCACCTCCCACA
ACGAGGACTACACCATCGTGGAGCAGTACGAGCGCGCCGAGGGCCGCCACCACCTGTTCCTGTAGGGGCC
GCGACTCTAGATCATAATCAGCCATACCACATTTGTAGAGGTTTTACTTGCTTTAAAAAACCTCCCACAC
CTCCCCCTGAACCTGAAACATAAAATGAATGCAATTGTTGTTGTTAACTTGTTTATTGCAGCTTATAATG
GTTACAAATAAAGCAATAGCATCACAAATTTCACAAATAAAGCATTTTTTTCACTGCATTCTAGTTGTGG
TTTGTCCAAACTCATCAATGTATCTTAACCGGTATAACTTCGTATAATGTATGCTATACGAAGTTATCAC
ATTGGGTAGCACAGACTCTGAGCTTTACTACGATTACTATACAGCTCTTCTCTCGCGACTTTTTGGACTG
GACAAGGCGTAGCACATTGAACGGCAGTGGGTTTGGGTTTAGTATCGAACCGGCTTTCTACGACAGCGGA
TTGGAAGCGCGGAGCGACAAAGTCGCCGGGTAATAATGTGATATAGCCGGCTATGTTCAGCAGGCAAAAC
TGAAATAAAAGTAATAAACACCGAAAGCCCCCGAATTCTCGCATCTTCTTTTGTGGGACTGCGAGAAGAA
TTGCGAGCGAAATACTAATTTCCTTACCTAACTGTGTGAGATAATCTCCGGTTGGCATTGTGTGTCGCGC
AATAAAATCCCCAAAAGCCCAAAGCTTCAAGTGTTTAATATAATAAAATAGCCAAGAAGCGTGTGTATTT
GCATTTGGGAAAAATTTAAGGTTGAATTACGTGGGCCGAAAAATTAAAGACTGAAGGCCATTCAAGGGTT
GTTCAAAGAGAAAATTCGGTGAAAAGTCACCGTGTGTGTGTGTGTGAGTGTGTGTGCGTTGCGTGAGAAA
AATCAATTCTGCATTTGGTGGAAAGCCGAAAACGGAGAGAAAATTGGTGGAGCGAGGAGAAAAGGACACG
AATTAAAGGCTGGTTTTTTGGGGCTGCGAAAAACTCGTGACCGATGACAATTTGGCTTGACGAGGGTCTA
TTAGCGAAATCAATGCTATTATGGCTGATAGTGGAGGACCAGGATCCAAGCACATGGATCCAACAACCAT
AGATGCCGGCGGGGGCGGAGCAGGAGCAGCCGGAGGTGATGACGTGCCTCCAGTCCCAGCTGTTCGCCGG
CGTCGTGCGCATGAGCAGAAATCCTCGAGAGAGCAGGTGCTGGAGGAGGAGAAGAGCCAACAGCTGGAGA
CATCGACGATGACGAGGACCTACATGAAGACCATCACCACCTCCCTCACCACCTCGAGTAGCTCCAACGT
GGAAGAGTTTATCCTGGGGGAGCACGCAGCAGGAGCAGCAGCTGCTCCATCGCCCAACCAGCAGCGATTG
CGTCAAAAGGTGGCCCAGTACGAGAAGGTCTGGTCGGATGGCTCCAGTCCCGTTAAGCGTCCAGCCGAGC
AGAGCTCTGATGAGCTGCGTCTGACCGACGACCAGGATGAGTACGCCATCCGTAAGATGCTTTTCTGTGT
CAATCGAGTTCAAGGGCGACACAAAATTTATTCTAAATGCATAATAAATACTGATAACATCTTATAGTTT
GTATTATATTTTGTATTATCGTTGACATGTATAATTTTGATATCAAAAACTGATTTTCCCTTTATTATTT
TCGAGATTTATTTTCTTAATTCTCTTTAACAAACTAGAAATATTGTATATACAAAAAATCATAAATAATA
GATGAATAGTTTAATTATAGGTGTTCATCAATCGAAAAAGCAACGTATCTTATTTAAAGTGCGTTGCTTT
TTTCTCATTTATAAGGTTAAATAATTCTCATATATCAAGCAAAGTGACAGGCGCCCTTAAATATTCTGAC
AAATGCTCTTTCCCTAAACTCCCCCCATAAAAAAACCCGCCGAAGCGGGTTTTTACGTTATTTGCGGATT
AACGATTACTCGTTATCAGAACCGCCCAGGGGGCCCGAGCTTAAGACTGGCCGTCGTTTTACAACACAGA
AAGAGTTTGTAGAAACGCAAAAAGGCCATCCGTCAGGGGCCTTCTGCTTAGTTTGATGCCTGGCAGTTCC
CTACTCTCGCCTTCCGCTTCCTCGCTCACTGACTCGCTGCGCTCGGTCGTTCGGCTGCGGCGAGCGGTAT
CAGCTCACTCAAAGGCGGTAATACGGTTATCCACAGAATCAGGGGATAACGCAGGAAAGAACATGTGAGC
AAAAGGCCAGCAAAAGGCCAGGAACCGTAAAAAGGCCGCGTTGCTGGCGTTTTTCCATAGGCTCCGCCCC
CCTGACGAGCATCACAAAAATCGACGCTCAAGTCAGAGGTGGCGAAACCCGACAGGACTATAAAGATACC
AGGCGTTTCCCCCTGGAAGCTCCCTCGTGCGCTCTCCTGTTCCGACCCTGCCGCTTACCGGATACCTGTC
CGCCTTTCTCCCTTCGGGAAGCGTGGCGCTTTCTCATAGCTCACGCTGTAGGTATCTCAGTTCGGTGTAG
GTCGTTCGCTCCAAGCTGGGCTGTGTGCACGAACCCCCCGTTCAGCCCGACCGCTGCGCCTTATCCGGTA
ACTATCGTCTTGAGTCCAACCCGGTAAGACACGACTTATCGCCACTGGCAGCAGCCACTGGTAACAGGAT
TAGCAGAGCGAGGTATGTAGGCGGTGCTACAGAGTTCTTGAAGTGGTGGGCTAACTACGGCTACACTAGA
AGAACAGTATTTGGTATCTGCGCTCTGCTGAAGCCAGTTACCTTCGGAAAAAGAGTTGGTAGCTCTTGAT
CCGGCAAACAAACCACCGCTGGTAGCGGTGGTTTTTTTGTTTGCAAGCAGCAGATTACGCGCAGAAAAAA
AGGATCTCAAGAAGATCCTTTGATCTTTTCTACGGGGTCTGACGCTCAGTGGAACGACGCGCGCGTAACT
CACGTTAAGGGATTTTGGTCATGAGCTTGCGCCGTCCCGTCAAGTCAGCGTAATGCTCTGCTTTT
