Features (pLannotate 1.2.2; 38 found; start..end, strand, type, name):
    109..149     +  terminator     rrnB T1 terminator (fragment): transcription terminator T1 from the E. coli rrnB gene
    180..203     +  CDS            bla(M) (fragment): β-lactamase lacking the signal sequence; bla(M); allows cytosolic expression of β-lactamase
   1277..1298    -  misc_feature   MCS (fragment): pUC18/19 multiple cloning site
   1297..1391    +  protein_bind   5X UAS: five tandem copies of the "ScaI site" 17-mer CGGAGTACTGTCCTCCG, an upstream activating sequence (UAS) that efficiently binds yeast Gal4 (Webster et al., 1988; Pfeiffer et al., 2010) GAL4
   1425..1519    +  protein_bind   5X UAS: five tandem copies of the "ScaI site" 17-mer CGGAGTACTGTCCTCCG, an upstream activating sequence (UAS) that efficiently binds yeast Gal4 (Webster et al., 1988; Pfeiffer et al., 2010) GAL4
   1553..1647    +  protein_bind   5X UAS: five tandem copies of the "ScaI site" 17-mer CGGAGTACTGTCCTCCG, an upstream activating sequence (UAS) that efficiently binds yeast Gal4 (Webster et al., 1988; Pfeiffer et al., 2010) GAL4
   1666..1682    -  misc_feature   MCS (fragment): pUC18/19 multiple cloning site
   1681..1775    +  protein_bind   5X UAS: five tandem copies of the "ScaI site" 17-mer CGGAGTACTGTCCTCCG, an upstream activating sequence (UAS) that efficiently binds yeast Gal4 (Webster et al., 1988; Pfeiffer et al., 2010) GAL4
   1800..2038    +  promoter       hsp70 promoter: Drosophila melanogaster hsp70Bb promoter
   2061..2082    +  intron         large T intron (fragment): SV40 (simian virus 40) large T antigen intron
   2110..2143    +  protein_bind   phage φC31 attP (fragment): attachment site of phage φC31 phage φC31 integrase
   2165..2242    +  CDS            ST_SV40 (fragment): Experimental evidence at protein level: Swiss-Prot protein existence level 1. Promotes efficient viral genome replication by accelerating both G1 and S phase progression of the cell cycle. Inhibits host PP2A by binding to the A subunit, thereby displacing lower affinity regulatory B subunit. Inactivation of PP2A in turn results in the transactivation of cyclin A and cyclin D1 promoters. Late during the infection cycle, ST may induce dephosphorylation of host eIF4E-binding protein EIF4EBP1 leading to the inhibition of cap-dependent translation. May establish and maintain high levels of viral ge
   2247..2312    +  intron         small t intron: SV40 (simian virus 40) small t antigen intron
   2442..2462    +  CDS            SV40 NLS: nuclear localization signal of SV40 (simian virus 40) large T antigen
   2469..2603    +  CDS            LT_POVHA (fragment): Protein inferred from homology: Swiss-Prot protein existence level 3. Isoform large T antigen is a key early protein essential for both driving viral replication and inducing cellular transformation. Plays a role in viral genome replication by driving entry of quiescent cells into the cell cycle and by autoregulating the synthesis of viral early mRNA. Displays highly oncogenic activities by corrupting the host cellular checkpoint mechanisms that guard cell division and the transcription, replication, and repair of DNA. Participates in the modulation of cellular gene expression preceeding viral
   2628..2711    +  CDS            large T antigen (fragment): large T antigen from SV40 (simian virus 40)
   2734..2868    +  polyA_signal   SV40 poly(A) signal: SV40 polyadenylation signal
   2880..2939    +  protein_bind   phage φC31 attP (fragment): attachment site of phage φC31 phage φC31 integrase
   2937..3028    +  ncRNA          HDV ribozyme: Accession: RF00094 - Hepatitis delta virus ribozyme
   3174..3265    +  ncRNA          HDV ribozyme: Accession: RF00094 - Hepatitis delta virus ribozyme
   3271..3340    +  protein_bind   attB: attB site for the φC31 integrase (Groth et al., 2000) phage φC31 integrase
   3347..3952    +  CDS            lexA: LEXA_ECOLI - Also known as exrA, spr, tsl, umuA. Experimental evidence at protein level: Swiss-Prot protein existence level 1. Represses a number of genes involved in the response to DNA damage (SOS response), including recA and lexA. Binds to the 16 bp palindromic sequence 5'-CTGTATATATATACAG-3'. In the presence of single- stranded DNA, RecA interacts with LexA causing an autocatalytic cleavage which disrupts the DNA-binding part of LexA, leading to derepression of the SOS regulon and eventually DNA repair. Implicated in hydroxy radical-mediated cell death induced by hydroxyurea treatment (Pu
   3956..4768    +  CDS            RELA (fragment): TF65_HUMAN - Also known as NFKB3. Experimental evidence at protein level: Swiss-Prot protein existence level 1. NF-kappa-B is a pleiotropic transcription factor present in almost all cell types and is the endpoint of a series of signal transduction events that are initiated by a vast array of stimuli related to many biological processes such as inflammation, immunity, differentiation, cell growth, tumorigenesis and apoptosis. NF-kappa-B is a homo- or heterodimeric complex formed by the Rel-like domain- containing proteins RELA/p65, RELB, NFKB1/p105, NFKB1/p50, REL and NFKB2/p52. The heterodime
   4779..4800    +  misc_feature   MCS (fragment): pBluescript multiple cloning site
   5072..5105    -  protein_bind   loxP: Cre-mediated recombination occurs in the 8-bp core sequence (GCATACAT). Cre recombinase
   5193..5315    +  promoter       hsp70 promoter (fragment): Drosophila melanogaster hsp70Bb promoter
   5337..6011    +  CDS            DsRed-Express: DsRed-Express is a basic (constitutively fluorescent) orange fluorescent protein published in 2002, derived from Discosoma sp.. It is reported to be a rapidly-maturing tetramer with low acid sensitivity.
   6029..6112    +  CDS            large T antigen (fragment): large T antigen from SV40 (simian virus 40)
   6135..6256    +  polyA_signal   SV40 poly(A) signal: SV40 polyadenylation signal
   6263..6296    -  protein_bind   loxP: Cre-mediated recombination occurs in the 8-bp core sequence (GCATACAT). Cre recombinase
   7464..7488    -  CDS            bla(M) (fragment): β-lactamase lacking the signal sequence; bla(M); allows cytosolic expression of β-lactamase
   7955..7974    +  CDS            lacZα (fragment): LacZα fragment of β-galactosidase; lacZ fragment
   7999..8016    -  terminator     rrnB T2 terminator (fragment): transcription terminator T2 from the E. coli rrnB gene
   8241..8829    -  rep_origin     ori: high-copy-number ColE1/pMB1/pBR322/pUC origin of replication
   8951..9811    -  CDS            AmpR: β-lactamase; bla; confers resistance to ampicillin, carbenicillin, and related antibiotics
   9814..9910    -  promoter       AmpR promoter (fragment): bla
   9940..9964    -  CDS            KanR (fragment): aminoglycoside phosphotransferase; aph(3')-Ia; confers resistance to kanamycin
   9993..105     +  ncRNA          5S rRNA (across the origin): Accession: RF00001 - 5S ribosomal RNA
>Addgene plasmid #133564 | pHD-SPARC2-S-LexA::p65 | addgene full sequence | sequence record 261649 | Addgene NGS Result
GTAGCGCGGTGGTCCCACCTGACCCCATGCCGAACTCAGAAGTGAAACGCCGTAGCGCCGATGGTAGTGT
GGGGACTCCCCATGCGAGAGTAGGGAACTGCCAGGCATCAAATAAAACGAAAGGCTCAGTCGAAAGACTG
GGCCTTTCGCCCGGGCTAATTATGGGGTGTCGCCCTTCGCACAGAAAAGCATCTTACGGATGGTGTTTGC
CAAAAGTGCTGGAGATGTTTTAGATATAGATGGTTTATTTTAAGAAATGGATGTATATAATTGAGCTACT
GCATCACGGGTTTCTGTTTAACAGTAACAGTGAAAAGTGCTCAATGATACATATATTACAAATAATAACT
TTTGGTTTTTAAAGTAGATTTATATAATATAATCATAATTCTTAATGGGAATCCATGTTACGACCAAATT
AGCCGTGGCCTTTCAAGTGGCTGCCACTTATATTTTACAACTCGCACACAGTGGCTCACACCCTCGTAAA
CAAAATAATGCTATTAAATCAAATTGAACATGTGAATTCTCTCAAGAAGACGCCACTTTTTTTTGGGGGG
CCAGCTGCAACTGCCACCAATGTTTACTTTTATCTTTAATGGGCACATGCCTTACATATACGAATTTTAC
ACGATTTTTCAAGTGGCGGTCGAGAGTGGGGTGATAATTAATTAAGGTTGCCTTTAGATAAAGTATTATA
GAGTTTCAAAAAAATGAAACTTAAGAATGGAATAGCTGCATTCCATTCTATGTAGATTTCCCTTCAAAAT
TATTAAAATCCGTTGACCTTTGTTCATTTAGCAATTAGAATTCGTCTATGAATAACAAATTAAATTGCGT
TGCGGGCAAATTGCTTTAGGCCATTTGAAGTGCAACTTTATATCTCAGGGCCAACTTCTCGGCGCGACAA
CAATAAAAACATATACATAGATACACATATCAGATGCAATGCAATCACCACAGCGTGACGTCATTAGTCT
AGGCTTGAAAATACACGGCAAACTTGTTTATAACTCTACGCTGATTACATAAGCCGCAAACACGACGAAA
AAACATTTGTTTTGGTTTCAAATCCATGAATGACTTTCATTAAGTGCAGCTGTAAGCTGAGCTTTGCCAT
GCGCTGACCCATATTTTCAGCCTCTCGTTCTCTCTGTTTCGCAGATACTGTGAATATTAGTAAAACGATC
CATAGGGGCTGTAGTTTATAATCATAATCAAATAGGCATAAACAACCACCAGCGCGGCCGCGGACATATG
GGATCCAGTGCACCGTAAGCTTGCATGCCTGCAGGTCGGAGTACTGTCCTCCGAGCGGAGTACTGTCCTC
CGAGCGGAGTACTGTCCTCCGAGCGGAGTACTGTCCTCCGAGCGGAGTACTGTCCTCCGAGCGGAGACTC
TAGCCCTAGGGCATGCCTGCAGGTCGGAGTACTGTCCTCCGAGCGGAGTACTGTCCTCCGAGCGGAGTAC
TGTCCTCCGAGCGGAGTACTGTCCTCCGAGCGGAGTACTGTCCTCCGAGCGGAGACTCTAGCGCTAGCGC
ATGCCTGCAGGTCGGAGTACTGTCCTCCGAGCGGAGTACTGTCCTCCGAGCGGAGTACTGTCCTCCGAGC
GGAGTACTGTCCTCCGAGCGGAGTACTGTCCTCCGAGCGGAGACTCTAGCACTAGTGCATGCCTGCAGGT
CGGAGTACTGTCCTCCGAGCGGAGTACTGTCCTCCGAGCGGAGTACTGTCCTCCGAGCGGAGTACTGTCC
TCCGAGCGGAGTACTGTCCTCCGAGCGGAGACTCTAGCGACGTCGAGCGCCGGAGTATAAATAGAGGCGC
TTCGTCTACGGAGCGACAATTCAATTCAAACAAGCAAAGTGAACACGTCGCTAAGCGAAAGCTAAGCAAA
TAAACAAGCGCAGCTGAACAAGCTAAACAATCTGCAGTAAAGTGCAAGTTAAAGTGAATCAATTAAAAGT
AACCAGCAACCAAGTAAATCAACTGCAACTACTGAAATCTGCCAAGAAGTAATTATTGAATACAAGAAGA
GAACTCTGAATTAACGTAAGCTAGCTAGAGGATCTTTGTGAAGGAACCTTACGGTACCAATCAAAAGATC
TACTCCAGTCCAACTGGGGTAACCTTTGAGTTCTCTCAGTTGGTAATACGTAAGCTAGCTAGAGGATCTT
TGTGAAGGAACCTTACTTGGTACCCTGTGGTGTGACATAATTGGACAAACTACCTACAGAGATTTAAAGC
TCTAAGGTAAATATAAAATTTTTAAGTGTATAATGTGTTAAACTACTGATTCTAATTGTTTGTGTATTTT
AGATTCCAACCTATGGAACTGATGAATGGGAGCAGTGGTGGAATGCCTTTAATGAGGAAAACCTGTTTTG
CTCAGAAGAAATGCCATCTAGTGATGATGAGGCTACTGCTGACTCTCAACATTCTACTCCTCCAAAAAAG
AAGAGAAAGGTAGAAGACCCCAAGGACTTTCCTTCAGAATTGCTAAGTTTTTTGAGTCATGCTGTGTTTA
GTAATAGAACTCTTGCTTGCTTTGCTATTTACACCACAAAGGAAAAAGCTGCACTGCTATACAAGAAAAT
TATGGAAAAATATTTGATGTATAGTGCCTTGACTAGAGATCATAATCAGCCATACCACATTTGTAGAGGT
TTTACTTGCTTTAAAAAACCTCCCACACCTCCCCCTGAACCTGAAACATAAAATGAATGCAATTGTTGTT
GTTAACTTGTTTATTGCAGCTTATAATGGTTACAAATAAAGCAATAGCATCACAAATTTCACAAATAAAG
CATTTTTTTCACTGCATTCTAGTTGTGGTTTGTCCAAACTCATCAATGTATCTTATCATGTCTGGATCGA
TCTGGCCGGCGGGAGTAGTGCCCCAACTGGGGTAACCTTTGAGTTCTCTCAGTTGGGGGCGTAGGGTCGG
GGTCGGCATGGCATCTCCACCTCCTCGCGGTCCGACCTGGGCATCCGAAGGAGGACGTCGTCCACTCGGA
TGGCTAAGGGAGAGCTCGGATCCGGGCAATACGAGGTACTGGCAGACACGCAGTGTCGAACAACACCTGA
CCTAACGGTAAGATGAGTAGATAACTCAACTACTTAAATCCTGGCCTGCTTGATATCTCGTAGCGTTCTT
AGAGATCGACGAACTGTTTCACGACCGGGTCGGCATGGCATCTCCACCTCCTCGCGGTCCGACCTGGGCA
TCCGAAGGAGGACGTCGTCCACTCGGATGGCTAAGGGAGAGCTCGGATCCCTCGAAGCCGCGGTGCGGGT
GCCAGGGCGTGCCCTTGGGCTCCCCGGGCGCGTACTCCACCTCACCCATCGTCGACATGAAGGCTCTCAC
GGCCCGACAACAGGAAGTTTTTGATTTGATACGGGATCATATATCCCAAACGGGTATGCCTCCGACCCGC
GCAGAGATAGCACAGCGACTGGGCTTTCGATCGCCTAACGCCGCGGAGGAGCACTTGAAGGCACTGGCCC
GCAAGGGTGTCATTGAAATCGTGTCCGGTGCGAGCCGCGGAATCCGGCTGTTGCAGGAGGAGGAAGAGGG
CCTGCCACTGGTGGGACGCGTGGCCGCTGGCGAGCCGCTGCTGGCCCAGCAACACATAGAGGGACACTAT
CAGGTGGACCCCTCCTTGTTTAAGCCAAATGCTGATTTCCTGTTGCGGGTGTCGGGAATGTCCATGAAGG
ACATCGGTATTATGGATGGTGACCTCCTCGCCGTCCATAAGACACAGGATGTCAGGAACGGCCAGGTAGT
CGTTGCCAGGATAGACGATGAGGTCACTGTGAAACGTCTCAAGAAGCAAGGCAATAAGGTCGAGCTGCTG
CCGGAGAATAGCGAGTTCAAGCCGATCGTGGTGGATCTGCGACAGCAGTCCTTTACTATCGAGGGCTTGG
CCGTGGGTGTGATCCGCAACGGAGATTGGCTGGGATCCACGCCGATGGAGTTCCAGTACCTGCCCGATAC
GGATGACCGTCACCGTATCGAAGAAAAGCGGAAGCGAACCTATGAAACCTTCAAGTCCATCATGAAAAAG
TCCCCCTTCTCGGGCCCCACGGACCCGCGCCCCCCGCCCCGTCGTATTGCGGTTCCTTCGCGCAGCAGTG
CCAGCGTCCCCAAACCCGCACCGCAGCCCTACCCGTTCACTTCCTCCCTTAGCACGATTAACTATGATGA
GTTCCCCACGATGGTGTTCCCCAGTGGACAAATTTCCCAGGCATCGGCACTGGCTCCGGCCCCACCGCAA
GTCCTCCCCCAGGCGCCCGCTCCGGCACCGGCTCCCGCAATGGTGAGTGCTCTGGCCCAGGCCCCCGCTC
CAGTCCCCGTGCTGGCGCCTGGACCCCCACAGGCAGTTGCCCCTCCTGCTCCGAAACCAACGCAGGCGGG
CGAAGGAACCCTGAGCGAGGCCCTCTTGCAGCTTCAGTTCGATGACGAAGACTTGGGAGCCCTGCTGGGT
AACAGCACAGACCCTGCCGTATTCACCGATCTCGCATCCGTGGACAACAGCGAGTTTCAGCAGCTCTTGA
ATCAGGGAATCCCGGTCGCACCTCATACCACAGAGCCCATGCTGATGGAATACCCGGAGGCTATCACGCG
ACTGGTGACCGGCGCACAGCGACCACCCGATCCAGCCCCTGCCCCACTGGGTGCCCCGGGTTTGCCCAAT
GGCCTCCTCAGCGGCGATGAGGATTTCTCCAGCATCGCTGATATGGATTTCTCCGCTTTGCTGAGCCAGA
TAAGCTCCTAAGTTTAAACAAGCTTATCGATACCGTCGACTAAAGCCAAATAGAAAATTATTCAGTTCCT
GGCTTAAGTTTTTAAAAGTGATATTATTTATTTGGTTGTAACCAACCAAAAGAATGTAAATAACTAATAC
ATAATTATGTTAGTTTTAAGTTAGCAACAAATTGATTTTAGCTATATTAGCTACTTGGTTAATAAATAGA
ATATATTTATTTAAAGATAATTGCGTTTTTATTGTCAGGGAGTGAGTTTGCTTAAAAACTCGTTTAGATC
CACTAGGTCGACTGAGGCACTGCCTCGAGAGATAACTTCGTATAATGTATGCTATACGAAGTTATCGTAC
GGGATCTAATTCAATTAGAGACTAATTCAATTAGAGCTAATTCAATTAGGATCCAAGCTTATCGATTTCG
AACCCTCGACCGCCGGAGTATAAATAGAGGCGCTTCGTCTACGGAGCGACAATTCAATTCAAACAAGCAA
AGTGAACACGTCGCTAAGCGAAAGCTAAGCAAATAAACAAGCGCAGCTGAACAAGCTAAACAATCGGCTC
GAAGCCGGTCGCCACCATGGCCTCCTCCGAGGACGTCATCAAGGAGTTCATGCGCTTCAAGGTGCGCATG
GAGGGCTCCGTGAACGGCCACGAGTTCGAGATCGAGGGCGAGGGCGAGGGCCGCCCCTACGAGGGCACCC
AGACCGCCAAGCTGAAGGTGACCAAGGGCGGCCCCCTGCCCTTCGCCTGGGACATCCTGTCCCCCCAGTT
CCAGTACGGCTCCAAGGTGTACGTGAAGCACCCCGCCGACATCCCCGACTACAAGAAGCTGTCCTTCCCC
GAGGGCTTCAAGTGGGAGCGCGTGATGAACTTCGAGGACGGCGGCGTGGTGACCGTGACCCAGGACTCCT
CCCTCCAGGACGGCTCCTTCATCTACAAGGTGAAGTTCATCGGCGTGAACTTCCCCTCCGACGGCCCCGT
AATGCAGAAGAAGACTATGGGCTGGGAGGCGTCCACCGAGCGCCTGTACCCCCGCGACGGCGTGCTGAAG
GGCGAGATCCACAAGGCCCTGAAGCTGAAGGACGGCGGCCACTACCTGGTGGAGTTCAAGTCCATCTACA
TGGCCAAGAAGCCCGTGCAGCTGCCCGGCTACTACTACGTGGACTCCAAGCTGGACATCACCTCCCACAA
CGAGGACTACACCATCGTGGAGCAGTACGAGCGCGCCGAGGGCCGCCACCACCTGTTCCTGTAGGGGCCG
CGACTCTAGATCATAATCAGCCATACCACATTTGTAGAGGTTTTACTTGCTTTAAAAAACCTCCCACACC
TCCCCCTGAACCTGAAACATAAAATGAATGCAATTGTTGTTGTTAACTTGTTTATTGCAGCTTATAATGG
TTACAAATAAAGCAATAGCATCACAAATTTCACAAATAAAGCATTTTTTTCACTGCATTCTAGTTGTGGT
TTGTCCAAACTCATCAATGTATCTTAACCGGTATAACTTCGTATAATGTATGCTATACGAAGTTATCACA
TTGGGTAGCACAGACTCTGAGCTTTACTACGATTACTATACAGCTCTTCTCTCGCGACTTTTTGGACTGG
ACAAGGCGTAGCACATTGAACGGCAGTGGGTTTGGGTTTAGTATCGAACCGGCTTTCTACGACAGCGGAT
TGGAAGCGCGGAGCGACAAAGTCGCCGGGTAATAATGTGATATAGCCGGCTATGTTCAGCAGGCAAAACT
GAAATAAAAGTAATAAACACCGAAAGCCCCCGAATTCTCGCATCTTCTTTTGTGGGACTGCGAGAAGAAT
TGCGAGCGAAATACTAATTTCCTTACCTAACTGTGTGAGATAATCTCCGGTTGGCATTGTGTGTCGCGCA
ATAAAATCCCCAAAAGCCCAAAGCTTCAAGTGTTTAATATAATAAAATAGCCAAGAAGCGTGTGTATTTG
CATTTGGGAAAAATTTAAGGTTGAATTACGTGGGCCGAAAAATTAAAGACTGAAGGCCATTCAAGGGTTG
TTCAAAGAGAAAATTCGGTGAAAAGTCACCGTGTGTGTGTGTGTGAGTGTGTGTGCGTTGCGTGAGAAAA
ATCAATTCTGCATTTGGTGGAAAGCCGAAAACGGAGAGAAAATTGGTGGAGCGAGGAGAAAAGGACACGA
ATTAAAGGCTGGTTTTTTGGGGCTGCGAAAAACTCGTGACCGATGACAATTTGGCTTGACGAGGGTCTAT
TAGCGAAATCAATGCTATTATGGCTGATAGTGGAGGACCAGGATCCAAGCACATGGATCCAACAACCATA
GATGCCGGCGGGGGCGGAGCAGGAGCAGCCGGAGGTGATGACGTGCCTCCAGTCCCAGCTGTTCGCCGGC
GTCGTGCGCATGAGCAGAAATCCTCGAGAGAGCAGGTGCTGGAGGAGGAGAAGAGCCAACAGCTGGAGAC
ATCGACGATGACGAGGACCTACATGAAGACCATCACCACCTCCCTCACCACCTCGAGTAGCTCCAACGTG
GAAGAGTTTATCCTGGGGGAGCACGCAGCAGGAGCAGCAGCTGCTCCATCGCCCAACCAGCAGCGATTGC
GTCAAAAGGTGGCCCAGTACGAGAAGGTCTGGTCGGATGGCTCCAGTCCCGTTAAGCGTCCAGCCGAGCA
GAGCTCTGATGAGCTGCGTCTGACCGACGACCAGGATGAGTACGCCATCCGTAAGATGCTTTTCTGTGTC
AATCGAGTTCAAGGGCGACACAAAATTTATTCTAAATGCATAATAAATACTGATAACATCTTATAGTTTG
TATTATATTTTGTATTATCGTTGACATGTATAATTTTGATATCAAAAACTGATTTTCCCTTTATTATTTT
CGAGATTTATTTTCTTAATTCTCTTTAACAAACTAGAAATATTGTATATACAAAAAATCATAAATAATAG
ATGAATAGTTTAATTATAGGTGTTCATCAATCGAAAAAGCAACGTATCTTATTTAAAGTGCGTTGCTTTT
TTCTCATTTATAAGGTTAAATAATTCTCATATATCAAGCAAAGTGACAGGCGCCCTTAAATATTCTGACA
AATGCTCTTTCCCTAAACTCCCCCCATAAAAAAACCCGCCGAAGCGGGTTTTTACGTTATTTGCGGATTA
ACGATTACTCGTTATCAGAACCGCCCAGGGGGCCCGAGCTTAAGACTGGCCGTCGTTTTACAACACAGAA
AGAGTTTGTAGAAACGCAAAAAGGCCATCCGTCAGGGGCCTTCTGCTTAGTTTGATGCCTGGCAGTTCCC
TACTCTCGCCTTCCGCTTCCTCGCTCACTGACTCGCTGCGCTCGGTCGTTCGGCTGCGGCGAGCGGTATC
AGCTCACTCAAAGGCGGTAATACGGTTATCCACAGAATCAGGGGATAACGCAGGAAAGAACATGTGAGCA
AAAGGCCAGCAAAAGGCCAGGAACCGTAAAAAGGCCGCGTTGCTGGCGTTTTTCCATAGGCTCCGCCCCC
CTGACGAGCATCACAAAAATCGACGCTCAAGTCAGAGGTGGCGAAACCCGACAGGACTATAAAGATACCA
GGCGTTTCCCCCTGGAAGCTCCCTCGTGCGCTCTCCTGTTCCGACCCTGCCGCTTACCGGATACCTGTCC
GCCTTTCTCCCTTCGGGAAGCGTGGCGCTTTCTCATAGCTCACGCTGTAGGTATCTCAGTTCGGTGTAGG
TCGTTCGCTCCAAGCTGGGCTGTGTGCACGAACCCCCCGTTCAGCCCGACCGCTGCGCCTTATCCGGTAA
CTATCGTCTTGAGTCCAACCCGGTAAGACACGACTTATCGCCACTGGCAGCAGCCACTGGTAACAGGATT
AGCAGAGCGAGGTATGTAGGCGGTGCTACAGAGTTCTTGAAGTGGTGGGCTAACTACGGCTACACTAGAA
GAACAGTATTTGGTATCTGCGCTCTGCTGAAGCCAGTTACCTTCGGAAAAAGAGTTGGTAGCTCTTGATC
CGGCAAACAAACCACCGCTGGTAGCGGTGGTTTTTTTGTTTGCAAGCAGCAGATTACGCGCAGAAAAAAA
GGATCTCAAGAAGATCCTTTGATCTTTTCTACGGGGTCTGACGCTCAGTGGAACGACGCGCGCGTAACTC
ACGTTAAGGGATTTTGGTCATGAGCTTGCGCCGTCCCGTCAAGTCAGCGTAATGCTCTGCTTACCAATGC
TTAATCAGTGAGGCACCTATCTCAGCGATCTGTCTATTTCGTTCATCCATAGTTGCCTGACTCCCCGTCG
TGTAGATAACTACGATACGGGAGGGCTTACCATCTGGCCCCAGCGCTGCGATGATACCGCGAGAACCACG
CTCACCGGCTCCGGATTTATCAGCAATAAACCAGCCAGCCGGAAGGGCCGAGCGCAGAAGTGGTCCTGCA
ACTTTATCCGCCTCCATCCAGTCTATTAATTGTTGCCGGGAAGCTAGAGTAAGTAGTTCGCCAGTTAATA
GTTTGCGCAACGTTGTTGCCATCGCTACAGGCATCGTGGTGTCACGCTCGTCGTTTGGTATGGCTTCATT
CAGCTCCGGTTCCCAACGATCAAGGCGAGTTACATGATCCCCCATGTTGTGCAAAAAAGCGGTTAGCTCC
TTCGGTCCTCCGATCGTTGTCAGAAGTAAGTTGGCCGCAGTGTTATCACTCATGGTTATGGCAGCACTGC
ATAATTCTCTTACTGTCATGCCATCCGTAAGATGCTTTTCTGTGACTGGTGAGTACTCAACCAAGTCATT
CTGAGAATAGTGTATGCGGCGACCGAGTTGCTCTTGCCCGGCGTCAATACGGGATAATACCGCGCCACAT
AGCAGAACTTTAAAAGTGCTCATCATTGGAAAACGTTCTTCGGGGCGAAAACTCTCAAGGATCTTACCGC
TGTTGAGATCCAGTTCGATGTAACCCACTCGTGCACCCAACTGATCTTCAGCATCTTTTACTTTCACCAG
CGTTTCTGGGTGAGCAAAAACAGGAAGGCAAAATGCCGCAAAAAAGGGAATAAGGGCGACACGGAAATGT
TGAATACTCATATTCTTCCTTTTTCAATATTATTGAAGCATTTATCAGGGTTATTGTCTCATGAGCGGAT
ACATATTTGAATGTATTTAGAAAAATAAACAAATAGGGGTCAGTGTTACAACCAATTAACCAATTCTGAA
CATTATCGCGAGCCCATTTATACCTGAATATGGCTCATAACACCCCTTGTTTGCCTGGCGGCA
